Addgene plasmid #212836: pCYP03
Purpose: Expresses the Acidovorax avenae subsp. Avenae LRD-modifying cytochrome P450 enzyme
Depositing lab: Christopher Voigt. Depositing organization: Massachusetts Institute of Technology. Publication: Design of a redox-proficient Escherichia coli for screening terpenoids and modifying cytochrome P450s. Lin GM, Voigt CA. Nature Catalysis. 6, 1016–1029 (2023). https://doi.org/10.1038/s41929-023-01049-5.
Backbone
  Vector backbone: pCYP
  Vector type: Bacterial Expression
Growth in bacteria
  Bacterial resistance: Kanamycin, 50 μg/mL
  Growth temperature: 37°C
  Growth strain: DH5alpha
  Copy number: High Copy
Gene/Insert
  Gene/Insert name: cytochrome P450 (alt name: Uniprot ID: A0A2R4DTU2)
  Species: Acidovorax avenae subsp. Avenae
  Promoter: PcymRC
  Cloning method: Unknown
Resource information
  A portion of this plasmid was derived from a plasmid made by: codon optimized and synthesized by vendors
Terms and licenses: Academic/Nonprofit Terms; Industry Terms: Not Available to Industry
How to cite: pCYP03 was a gift from Christopher Voigt (Addgene plasmid # 212836 ; http://n2t.net/addgene:212836 ; RRID:Addgene_212836)
