[The description below was written by a language model from this plasmid's Addgene catalogue record and pLannotate feature annotations shown in this document.]
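Description:
pCYP03 is a 4,562-nt bacterial expression plasmid built on the pCYP backbone for cumate-inducible production of a cytochrome P450 from Acidovorax avenae subsp. avenae in Escherichia coli. The catalogue describes the enzyme as an LRD-modifying P450 and notes that the coding sequence was codon optimized and commercially synthesized. Selection is by kanamycin through an aph(3')-Ia (KanR) cassette. The only complete replication origin annotated is p15A, which is normally regarded as medium copy and is compatible with ColE1-type plasmids in the same cell. The catalogue nevertheless lists the plasmid as high copy, a discrepancy the record does not resolve. Short fragments annotated as RSF ori, bom, tet promoter and TcR appear to be backbone remnants or partial sequence matches rather than functional parts.

The expression unit is driven by the PcymRC promoter, seen in the feature table as two CuO operator sites that bind the CymR repressor from the Pseudomonas putida p-cmt operon. A type III hammerhead ribozyme lies between the operators and the open reading frame. Such elements are commonly used as self-cleaving insulators that trim the 5' leader so that translation is less dependent on promoter context. The roughly 1.3-kb P450 CDS was labelled by the annotation software as cyp117A2 from Sinorhizobium fredii, which is a homology-based match rather than the true source of the gene. Downstream, cymR is placed directly after a lacIq promoter fragment, suggesting constitutive repressor expression from the same plasmid so that the P450 remains off until inducer releases CymR. According to the associated publication title, the plasmid belongs to work on a redox-proficient E. coli for screening terpenoids and modifying cytochrome P450s.
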