Features (pLannotate 1.2.2; 13 found; start..end, strand, type, name):
     28..54      +  misc_feature   bom (fragment): basis of mobility region from pBR322
    153..208     -  rep_origin     RSF ori (fragment): Plasmids containing the RSF 1030 origin of replication can be propagated in E. coli cells that contain additional plasmids with compatible origins.
    296..841     -  rep_origin     p15A ori: Plasmids containing the medium-copy-number p15A origin of replication can be propagated in E. coli cells that contain a second plasmid with the ColE1 origin.
    930..1745    -  CDS            KanR: aminoglycoside phosphotransferase; aph(3')-Ia; confers resistance to kanamycin in bacteria or G418 (Geneticin®) in eukaryotes
   1922..1949    +  protein_bind   CuO: CymR-binding P2 operator sequence from the p-cmt operon of Pseudomonas putida (Mullick et al., 2006) CymR
   1980..2007    +  protein_bind   CuO: CymR-binding P2 operator sequence from the p-cmt operon of Pseudomonas putida (Mullick et al., 2006) CymR
   2011..2066    +  ncRNA          Hammerhead 3: Accession: RF00008 - Hammerhead ribozyme (type III)
   2133..3464    +  CDS            cyp117A2: CPXU_SINFN - Protein inferred from homology: Swiss-Prot protein existence level 3. Cytochromes P450 are a group of heme-thiolate monooxygenases. They oxidize a variety of structurally unrelated compounds, including steroids, fatty acids, and xenobiotics. From Sinorhizobium fredii (strain NBRC 101917 / NGR234).
   3597..3670    +  promoter       lacIq promoter (fragment): lacI (mutant); In the lacIq allele, a single base change in the promoter boosts expression of the lacI gene about 10-fold.
   3671..4279    +  CDS            cymR: CYMR_PSEPU - Experimental evidence at transcript level: Swiss-Prot protein existence level 2. Involved in the repression of the cym and cmt operons which are responsible of the p-cymene degradation. From Pseudomonas putida (Arthrobacter siderocapsulatus).
   4384..4402    -  promoter       tet promoter (fragment): E. coli promoter for tetracycline efflux protein gene
   4412..4532    +  CDS            TcR (fragment): tetracycline efflux protein; tet; confers resistance to tetracycline
   4551..11      -  rep_origin     RSF ori (fragment) (across the origin): Plasmids containing the RSF 1030 origin of replication can be propagated in E. coli cells that contain additional plasmids with compatible origins.
>Addgene plasmid #212836 | pCYP03 | addgene full sequence | sequence record 422116 | Addgene NGS Result
ACTGACTCGCTGCACGAGGCAGACCTCAGCGCTAGCGGAGTGTATACTGGCTTACTATGTTGGCACTGAT
GAGGGTGTCAGTGAAGTGCTTCATGTGGCAGGAGAAAAAAGGCTGCACCGGTGCGTCAGCAGAATATGTG
ATACAGGATATATTCCGCTTCCTCGCTCACTGACTCGCTACGCTCGGTCGTTCGACTGCGGCGAGCGGAA
ATGGCTTACGAACGGGGCGGAGATTTCCTGGAAGATGCCAGGAAGATACTTAACAGGGAAGTGAGAGGGC
CGCGGCAAAGCCGTTTTTCCATAGGCTCCGCCCCCCTGACAAGCATCACGAAATCTGACGCTCAAATCAG
TGGTGGCGAAACCCGACAGGACTATAAAGATACCAGGCGTTTCCCCCTGGCGGCTCCCTCGTGCGCTCTC
CTGTTCCTGCCTTTCGGTTTACCGGTGTCATTCCGCTGTTATGGCCGCGTTTGTCTCATTCCACGCCTGA
CACTCAGTTCCGGGTAGGCAGTTCGCTCCAAGCTGGACTGTATGCACGAACCCCCCGTTCAGTCCGACCG
CTGCGCCTTATCCGGTAACTATCGTCTTGAGTCCAACCCGGAAAGACATGCAAAAGCACCACTGGCAGCA
GCCACTGGTAATTGATTTAGAGGAGTTAGTCTTGAAGTCATGCGCCGGTTAAGGCTAAACTGAAAGGACA
AGTTTTGGTGACTGCGCTCCTCCAAGCCAGTTACCTCGGTTCAAAGAGTTGGTAGCTCAGAGAACCTTCG
AAAAACCGCCCTGCAAGGCGGTTTTTTCGTTTTCAGAGCAAGAGATTACGCGCAGACCAAAACGATCTCA
AGAAGATCATCTTATTAAGGGGTCTGACGCTCAGTGGAACGAAAAATCAATCTAAAGTATATATGAGTAA
ACTTGGTCTGACAGTTACCTTAGAAAAACTCATCGAGCATCAAATGAAACTGCAATTTATTCATATCAGG
ATTATCAATACCATATTTTTGAAAAAGCCGTTTCTGTAATGAAGGAGAAAACTCACCGAGGCAGTTCCAT
AGGATGGCAAGATCCTGGTATCGGTCTGCGATTCCGACTCGTCCAACATCAATACAACCTATTAATTTCC
CCTCGTCAAAAATAAGGTTATCAAGTGAGAAATCACCATGAGTGACGACTGAATCCGGTGAGAATGGCAA
AAGCTTATGCATTTCTTTCCAGACTTGTTCAACAGGCCAGCCATTACGCTCGTCATCAAAATCACTCGCA
TCAACCAAACCGTTATTCATTCGTGATTGCGCCTGAGCGAGACGAAATACGCGATCGCTGTTAAAAGGAC
AATTACAAACAGGAATCGAATGCAACCGGCGCAGGAACACTGCCAGCGCATCAACAATATTTTCACCTGA
ATCAGGATATTCTTCTAATACCTGGAATGCTGTTTTCCCGGGGATCGCAGTGGTGAGTAACCATGCATCA
TCAGGAGTACGGATAAAATGCTTGATGGTCGGAAGAGGCATAAATTCCGTCAGCCAGTTTAGTCTGACCA
TCTCATCTGTAACATCATTGGCAACGCTACCTTTGCCATGTTTCAGAAACAACTCTGGCGCATCGGGCTT
CCCATACAATCGATAGATTGTCGCACCTGATTGCCCGACATTATCGCGAGCCCATTTATACCCATATAAA
TCAGCATCCATGTTGGAATTTAATCGCGGCCTGGAGCAAGACGTTTCCCGTTGAATATGGCTCATAACAC
CCCTTGTATTACTGTTTATGTAAGCAGACAGTTTTATTGTTCATGATGATATATTTTTATCTTGTGCAAT
GTACATCAGAGATTTTGAGACACAACCAATTATTGAAGGCCTCCCTAACGGGGGGCCTTTTTTTGTTTCT
GGTCTCCCAAGCGCTTAACGATCGTTGGCTGAACAAACAGACAATCTGGTCTGTTTGTATTATGGAAAAT
TTTTCTGTATAATAGATTCAACAAACAGACAATCTGGTCTGTTTGTATTATCAGCGGTCAACGCATGTGC
TTTGCGTTCTGATGAGACAGTGATGTCGAAACCGCCTCTACAAATAATTTTGTTTATCTCATACTCACCC
CCCGTCTACTATTTTAAGGAATTTTTTTTATGCTGCTGAACCCGCTGCGTCGCCGGCACCGTCTGCATCA
GGACTTACCAGTTCTGCCCGGCGCATTCCCGTTAGTGGGACATCTTCCGGCGATCGCCTGTGATCTGCCA
CGCTTACTTCAGCGTGCCGAACGTACGCTGGGAAGTCATTTCTGGATGGACTTCGGTCCGGCCGGCCAGA
TGCTTACATGTGCTGATCCTGAAGCCTTCGCCCTGCTGCGGCACAAGGACGTTTCATCAGCATTAATTGG
GGAAATTGCCCCGGAACTCCTGGGCGGCACGGTTGTGGCCCAGGATGGCGACGCACATCGACAGGCTCGC
AACGCAATTAAAGCGGCGTTCTTGCCAAAAGGTCTGAATCAGGCTGGAATTGGGGAACTGTTCGCGCCAC
TGATCCAGGCGCGCGTTCAGGCCTGGTGCGATCGGGGTGAAGTTGCGATTTTACGTGAAACCGGCGATCT
GATGTTGCAGCTGATCTTTGGTCTGATGGGTATCCCAGCACGTGATCTTCCTCGCTGGCATCGGAAATAC
CGCCAGCTGCTGCAGTTGATCGTTGCCCCGCCCATCGATTTACCGGGATTGCCACTGCGGCGCGGTCGTG
CGGCACGGAACTGGATCGATGCGCAACTCCGCCAATTCATACACGGGGCACGTACCCCGTCCGCACGTAC
CGGTCTGATTCACGATATGGTTGAGGCATTTGACGCGAGTGGCGGTGCAATGGCCGATGATGTTCTGGTG
GCGAATATCCGTCTGCTGCTGCTGGCAGGACACGATACTACGGCATCCACCATGGCGTGGATGGTGATCG
AGCTGGCACGCCAGCCCGTGCTTTGGGACGCCCTCGTGGAGGAAGCACGTCGCGTGGGTACCGTGCCACG
TCATCCGGCCGATCTGGCCCATTGCCCAGTAGCGGAGGCACTCTTTCGGGAGACTCTGCGCATGCACCCC
GCAACGACACTTCTCCCGCGCCGCGCAGTTCAAGATCTTGATATCGGCGGTAGACGTATCGCTGCGGGTA
CACGTTTATGTATTCCACTGTTGCATTTTTCCGCTAGTGCGGCACTGCATGAGTCTCCGGAAGAATTTCG
TCTTAGCCGTTGGCTCCACCGCGATACCCCTATTCGTCCAGTCGATATGCTGCAATTTGGCACGGGTCCT
CACGTGTGCATTGGCTACCACCTCGTCTGGCTGGAACTGGTTCAGTTTGGGATCGCGCTGGCTTTGGTCT
TAGATGGCGCGGGTGTACGTCCGCGCTTGCGCGGCGATGTAGACAAAGGTCTGCGATACTACCCTACCGC
CCATCCAAGCATGGCCATCCGTATCGGCTTTGCATAATAAGGATGAGCTCTACAAATAAGCAGAGGTGGT
TGTGTTGCGAAAAAAAAAAAAAAACACCCTAACGGGTGTTTTTTTTTTTTTTGGTGTCCCCACGTGTGGC
GCTGGAGACCGTCCAATGGCGGCGCGCCATCGAATGGTGCAAAACCTTTCGCGGTATGGCATGATAGCGC
CCGGAAGAGAGTCAATTCAGGGTGGTGAATATGAGCCCGAAACGTCGTACCCAGGCAGAACGTGCAATGG
AAACCCAGGGTAAACTGATTGCAGCAGCACTGGGTGTTCTGCGTGAAAAAGGTTATGCAGGTTTTCGTAT
TGCAGATGTTCCGGGTGCAGCCGGTGTTAGCCGTGGTGCACAGAGCCATCATTTTCCGACCAAACTGGAA
CTGCTGCTGGCAACCTTTGAATGGCTGTATGAGCAGATTACCGAACGTAGCCGTGCACGTCTGGCAAAAC
TGAAACCGGAAGATGATGTTATTCAGCAGATGCTGGATGATGCAGCAGATTTTTTTCTGGATGATGATTT
TAGCATCGGCCTGGATCTGATTGTTGCAGCAGATCGTGATCCGGCACTGCGTGAAGGTATTCTGCGTACC
GTTGAACGTAATCGTTTTGTTGTTGAAGATATGTGGCTGGGTGTGCTGGTGAGCCGTGGTCTGAGCCGTG
ATGATGCCGAAGATATTCTGTGGCTGATTTTTAACAGCGTTCGTGGTCTGACAGTTCGTAGCCTGTGGCA
GAAAGATAAAGAACGTTTTGAACGTGTGCGTAATAGCACCCTGGAAATTGCACGTGAACGTTATGCAAAA
TTCAAACGTTGATAAGGATCCTAATTGGTAACGAATCAGACAATTGACGGCTCGAGGGAGTAGCATAGGG
TTTGCAGAATCCCTGCTTCGTCCATTTGACAGGCACATTATGCATCGATGATAAGCTGTCAAACATGAGC
AGATCCTCTACGCCGGACGCATCGTGGCCGGCATCACCGGCGCCACAGGTGCGGTTGCTGGCGCCTATAT
CGCCGACATCACCGATGGGGAAGATCGGGCTCGCCACTTCGGGCTCATGAGCAAATATTTTATCTGAGGT
GCTTCCTCGCTC
